Addgene plasmid #55952: mPlum-Beta-Catenin-20
Purpose: Localization: Tight Junctions, Excitation: 590, Emission: 649
Depositing lab: Michael Davidson. Depositing organization: Florida State University, Tallahassee.
Backbone
  Vector backbone: mPlum
  Backbone size w/o insert (bp): 4750
  Vector type: Mammalian Expression
  Selectable markers: Neomycin (select with G418)
Growth in bacteria
  Bacterial resistance: Kanamycin, 50 μg/mL
  Growth temperature: 37°C
  Growth strain: DH5alpha
  Copy number: High Copy
Gene/Insert
  Gene/Insert name: Beta-Catenin (alt name: NM_001165902.1)
  Species: M. musculus (mouse)
  Entrez Gene: Ctnnb1 (a.k.a. Bfc, Catnb, Mesc)
  Promoter: CMV
  Tag / fusion protein: mPlum
  Cloning method: Unknown
  Sequencing primers: 5′ CMV-F; 3′ SV40pA-R
Terms and licenses: Academic/Nonprofit Terms; Industry Terms: Not Available to Industry
Depositor comments: . Excitation = 590; Emission = 649
How to cite: mPlum-Beta-Catenin-20 was a gift from Michael Davidson (Addgene plasmid # 55952 ; http://n2t.net/addgene:55952 ; RRID:Addgene_55952)
