[The description below was written by a language model from this plasmid's Addgene catalogue record.]
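Description:
mPlum-Beta-Catenin-20 is a mammalian expression plasmid that produces mouse beta-catenin (Ctnnb1) fused to the far-red fluorescent protein mPlum. It is built on an mPlum backbone of about 4.75 kb without the insert. It is maintained at high copy in E. coli under kanamycin selection, and it carries a neomycin marker so that transfected mammalian cells can be selected with G418. The record does not name the bacterial origin of replication, and no feature table is provided, so the individual backbone elements cannot be listed in detail.

The CMV promoter, a strong constitutive viral promoter widely used in mammalian cells, drives expression of the fusion. The use of an SV40 polyA reverse sequencing primer suggests that an SV40 polyadenylation signal lies downstream of the coding region. The record lists mPlum as the tag but does not say whether it sits at the N- or C-terminus of beta-catenin. The "20" in the name may refer to a linker length, though this is not explained in the record, and the cloning method is recorded as unknown.

The stated purpose is use as a fluorescent localization marker, with the depositor annotating the target structure as tight junctions. Beta-catenin is generally known as a component of cadherin-based cell–cell adhesion complexes and as a Wnt signalling effector. With excitation at 590 nm and emission at 649 nm, the mPlum fusion suits live- or fixed-cell imaging in the far-red channel, and it can be combined with green or yellow fluorescent markers in multicolour experiments.
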