>Addgene plasmid #55952 | mPlum-Beta-Catenin-20 | depositor partial sequence | sequence record 86857 | insert sequence
GCGCTACCGGTGGCTACCATGGTGAGCAAGGGCGAGGAGGTCATCAAGGAGTTCATGCGCTTCAAGGAGC
ACATGGAGGGCTCCGTGAACGGCCACGAGTTCGAGATCGAGGGCGAGGGCGAGGGCCGCCCCTACGAGGG
CACCCAGACCGCCAGGCTGAAGGTGACCAAGGGTGGCCCCCTGCCCTTCGCCTGGGACATCCTGTCCCCT
CAGATCATGTACGGCTCCAAGGCCTACGTGAAGCACCCCGCCGACATCCCCGACTACTTGAAGCTGTCCT
TCCCCGAGGGCTTCAAGTGGGAGCGCGTGATGAACTTCGAGGACGGCGGCGTGGTGACCGTGACCCAGGA
CTCCTCCCTGCAGGACGGCGAGTTCATCTACAAGGTGAAGGTGCGCGGCACCAACTTCCCCTCCGACGGC
CCCGTAATGCAGAAGAAGACCATGGGCTGGGAGGCCTCCTCCGAGCGGATGTACCCCGAGGACGGCGCCC
TGAAGGGCGAGATGAAGATGAGGCTGAGGCTGAAGGACGGCGGCCACTACGACGCCGAGGTCAAGACCAC
CTACATGGCCAAGAAGCCCGTGCAGCTGCCCGGCGCCTACAAGACCGACATCAAGCTGGACATCACCTCC
CACAACGAGGACTACACCATCGTGGAACAGTACGAGCGCGCCGAGGGCCGCCACTCCACCGGCGCCTCCG
GACTCAGATCTCGAGCTCAAGCTTCGAATTCTGCAGTCGACGGTACCGCGGCCACCATGGCTACTCAAGC
TGACCTGATGGAGTTGGACATGGCCATGGAGCCGGACAGAAAAGCTGCTGTCAGCCACTGGCAGCAGCAG
TCTTACTTGGATTCTGGAATCCATTCTGGTGCCACCACCACAGCTCCTTCCCTGAGTGGCAAGGGCAACC
CTGAGGAAGAAGATGTTGACACCTCCCAAGTCCTTTATGAATGGGAGCAAGGCTTTTCCCAGTCCTTCAC
GCAAGAGCAAGTAGCTGATATTGACGGGCAGTATGCAATGACTAGGGCTCAGAGGGTCCGAGCTGCCATG
TTCCCTGAGACGCTAGATGAGGGCATGCAGATCCCATCCACGCAGTTTGACGCTGCTCATCCCACTAATG
TCCAGCGCTTGGCTGAACCATCACAGATGTTGAAA
[1614 nt withheld, positions 1156-2769]
AAGCGGCTTTCAGTCGAGCTGACCAGTTCCCTCTTCAGGACAGAGCCAATGGCTTGGAATGAGACTGCAG
ATCTTGGACTGGACATTGGTGCCCAGGGAGAAGCCCTTGGATATCGCCAGGATGATCCCAGCTACCGTTC
TTTTCACTCTGGTGGATACGGCCAGGATGCCTTGGGGATGGACCCTATGATGGAGCATGAGATGGGTGGC
CACCACCCTGGTGCTGACTATCCAGTTGATGGGCTGCCTGATCTGGGACACGCCCAGGACCTCATGGATG
GGCTGCCCCCAGGTGATAGCAATCAGCTGGCCTGGTTTGATACTGACCTGTAAAAGCTTGGATCCACCGG
AAT
