>Addgene plasmid #55952 | mPlum-Beta-Catenin-20 | addgene partial sequence | sequence record 118153 | DsRed1-C 5'-AGCTGGACATCACCTCCCACAACG-3'
GAGCGCGCCGAGGGCCGCCACTCCACCGGCGCCTCCGGACTCAGATCTCGAGCTCAAGCTTCGAATTCTG
CAGTCGACGGTACCGCGGCCACCATGGCTACTCAAGCTGACCTGATGGAGTTGGACATGGCCATGGAGCC
GGACAGAAAAGCTGCTGTCAGCCACTGGCAGCAGCAGTCTTACTTGGATTCTGGAATCCATTCTGGTGCC
ACCACCACAGCTCCTTCCCTGAGTGGCAAGGGCAACCCTGAGGAAGAAGATGTTGACACCTCCCAAGTCC
TTTATGAATGGGAGCAAGGCTTTTCCCAGTCCTTCACGCAAGAGCAAGTAGCTGATATTGACGGGCAGTA
TGCAATGACTAGGGCTCAGAGGGTCCGAGCTGCCATGTTCCCTGAGACGCTAGATGAGGGCATGCAGATC
CCATCCACGCAGTTTGACGCTGCTCATCCCACTAATGTCCAGCGCTTGGCTGAACCATCACAGATGTTGA
AA
[291 nt withheld, positions 493-783]
